>Addgene plasmid #234664 | pET30a-ManC-NahK-ET64 | addgene full sequence | sequence record 479225 | Addgene NGS Result
TGGCGAATGGG
[124 nt withheld, positions 12-135]
C
[91 nt withheld, positions 137-227]
A
[49 nt withheld, positions 229-277]
CCTTTGACGTTGGAGTCCACGTTCTTT
[37 nt withheld, positions 305-341]
ACCCTATCTCGGTCTATTCTTTTGATTTATAAGGGATTTTGCCGATTTCGGCCTATTGGTTAAAAAATGA
GCTGATTTAACAAAAATTTAACGCGAATTTTAACAAAATATTAACGCTTACAATTTAGGTGGCACTTTTC
GGGGAAATGTGCGCGGAACCCCTATTTGTTTATTTTTCTAAATACATTCAAATATGTATCCGCTCATGAA
TTAATTCTTAGAAAAACTCATCGAGCATCAAATGAAACTGCAATTTATTCATATCAGGATTATCAATACC
ATATTTTTGAAAAAGCCGTTTCTGTAATGAAGGAGAAAACTCACCGAGGCAGTTCCATAGGATGGCAAGA
TCCTGGTATCGGTCTGCGATTCCGACTCGTCCAACATCAATACAACCTATTAATTTCCCCTCGTCAAAAA
TAAGGTTATCAAGTGAGAAATCACCATGAGTGACGACTGAATCCGGTGAGAATGGCAAAAGTTTATGCAT
TTCTTTCCAGACTTGTTCAACAGGCCAGCCATTACGCTCGTCATCAAAATCACTCGCATCAACCAAACCG
TTATTCATTCGTGATTGCGCCTGAGCGAGACGAAATACGCGATCGCTGTTAAAAGGACAATTACAAACAG
GAATCGAATGCAACCGGCGCAGGAACACTGCCAGCGCATCAACAATATTTTCACCTGAATCAGGATATTC
TTCTAATACCTGGAATGCTGTTTTCCCGGGGATCGCAGTGGTGAGTAACCATGCATCATCAGGAGTACGG
ATAAAATGCTTGATGGTCGGAAGAGGCATAAATTCCGTCAGCCAGTTTAGTCTGACCATCTCATCTGTAA
CATCATTGGCAACGCTACCTTTGCCATGTTTCAGAAACAACTCTGGCGCATCGGGCTTCCCATACAATCG
ATAGATTGTCGCACCTGATTGCCCGACATTATCGCGAGCCCATTTATACCCATATAAATCAGCATCCATG
TTGGAATTTAATCGCGGCCTAGAGCAAGACGTTTCCCGTTGAATATGGCTCATAACACCCCTTGTATTAC
TGTTTATGTAAGCAGACAGTTTTATTGTTCATGACCAAAATCCCTTAACGTGAGTTTTCGTTCCACTGAG
CGTCAGACCCCGTAGAAAAGATCAAAGGATCTTCTTGAGATCCTTTTTTTCTGCGCGTAATCTGCTGCTT
GCAAACAAAAAAACCACCGCTACCAGCGGTGGTTTGTTTGCCGGATCAAGAGCTACCAACTCTTTTTCCG
AAGGTAACTGGCTTCAGCAGAGCGCAGATACCAAATACTGTCCTTCTAGTGTAGCCGTAGTTAGGCCACC
ACTTCAAGAACTCTGTAGCACCGCCTACATACCTCGCTCTGCTAATCCTGTTACCAGTGGCTGCTGCCAG
TGGCGATAAGTCGTGTCTTACCGGGTTGGACTCAAGACGATAGTTACCGGATAAGGCGCAGCGGTCGGGC
TGAACGGGGGGTTCGTGCACACAGCCCAGCTTGGAGCGAACGACCTACACCGAACTGAGATACCTACAGC
GTGAGCTATGAGAAAGCGCCACGCTTCCCGAAGGGAGAAAGGCGGACAGGTATCCGGTAAGCGGCAGGGT
CGGAACAGGAGAGCGCACGAGGGAGCTTCCAGGGGGAAACGCCTGGTATCTTTATAGTCCTGTCGGGTTT
CGCCACCTCTGACTTGAGCGTCGATTTTTGTGATGCTCGTCAGGGGGGCGGAGCCTATGGAAAAACGCCA
GCAACGCGGCCTTTTTACGGTTCCTGGCCTTTTGCTGGCCTTTTGCTCACATGTTCTTTCCTGCGTTATC
CCCTGATTCTGTGGATAACCGTATTACCGCCTTTGAGTGAGCTGATACCGCTCGCCGCAGCCGAACGACC
GAGCGCAGCGAGTCAGTGAGCGAGGAAGCGGAAGAGCGCCTGATGCGGTATTTTCTCCTTACGCATCTGT
GCGGTATTTCACACCGCAATGGTGCACTCTCAGTACAATCTGCTCTGATGCCGCATAGTTAAGCCAGTAT
ACACTCCGCTATCGCTACGTGACTGGGTCATGGCTGCGCCCCGACACCCGCCAACACCCGCTGACGCGCC
CTGACGGGCTTGTCTGCTCCCGGCATCCGCTTACAGACAAGCTGTGACCGTCTCCGGGAGCTGCATGTGT
CAGAGGTTTTCACCGTCATCACCGAAACGCGCGAGGCAGCTGCGGTAAAGCTCATCAGCGTGGTCGTGAA
GCGATTCACAGATGTCTGCCTGTTCATCCGCGTCCAGCTCGTTGAGTTTCTCCAGAAGCGTTAATGTCTG
GCTTCTGATAAAGCGGGCCATGTTAAGGGCGGTTTTTTCCTGTTTGGTCACTGATGCCTCCGTGTAAGGG
GGATTTCTGTTCATGGGGGTAATGATACCGATGAAACGAGAGAGGATGCTCACGATACGGGTTACTGATG
ATGAACATGCCCGGTTACTGGAACGTTGTGAGGGTAAACAACTGGCGGTATGGATGCGGCGGGACCAGAG
AAAAATCACTCAGGGTCAATGCCAGCGCTTCGTTAATACAGATGTAGGTGTTCCACAGGGTAGCCAGCAG
CATCCTGCGATGCAGATCCGGAACATAATGGTGCAGGGCGCTGACTTCCGCGTTTCCAGACTTTACGAAA
CACGGAAACCGAAGACCATTCATGTTGTTGCTCAGGTCGCAGACGTTTTGCAGCAGCAGTCGCTTCACGT
TCGCTCGCGTATCGGTGATTCATTCTGCTAACCAGTAAGGCAACCCCGCCAGCCTAGCCGGGTCCTCAAC
GACAGGAGCACGATCATGCGCACCCGTGGGGCCGCCATGCCGGCGATAATGGCCTGCTTCTCGCCGAAAC
GTTTGGTGGCGGGACCAGTGACGAAGGCTTGAGCGAGGGCGTGCAAGATTCCGAATACCGCAAGCGACAG
GCCGATCATCGTCGCGCTCCAGCGAAAGCGGTCCTCGCCGAAAATGACCCAGAGCGCTGCCGGCACCTGT
CCTACGAGTTGCATGATAAAGAAGACAGTCATAAGTGCGGCGACGATAGTCATGCCCCGCGCCCACCGGA
AGGAGCTGACTGGGTTGAAGGCTCTCAAGGGCATCGGTCGAGATCCCGGTGCCTAATGAGTGAGCTAACT
TACATTAATTGCGTTGCGCTCACTGCCCGCTTTCCAGTCGGGAAACCTGTCGTGCCAGCTGCATTAATGA
ATCGGCCAACGCGCGGGGAGAGGCGGTTTGCGTATTGGGCGCCAGGGTGGTTTTTCTTTTCACCAGTGAG
ACGGGCAACAGCTGATTGCCCTTCACCGCCTGGCCCTGAGAGAGTTGCAGCAAGCGGTCCACGCTGGTTT
GCCCCAGCAGGCGAAAATCCTGTTTGATGGTGGTTAACGGCGGGATATAACATGAGCTGTCTTCGGTATC
GTCGTATCCCACTACCGAGATGTCCGCACCAACGCGCAGCCCGGACTCGGTAATGGCGCGCATTGCGCCC
AGCGCCATCTGATCGTTGGCAACCAGCATCGCAGTGGGAACGATGCCCTCATTCAGCATTTGCATGGTTT
GTTGAAAACCGGACATGGCACTCCAGTCGCCTTCCCGTTCCGCTATCGGCTGAATTTGATTGCGAGTGAG
ATATTTATGCCAGCCAGCCAGACGCAGACGCGCCGAGACAGAACTTAATGGGCCCGCTAACAGCGCGATT
TGCTGGTGACCCAATGCGACCAGATGCTCCACGCCCAGTCGCGTACCGTCTTCATGGGAGAAAATAATAC
TGTTGATGGGTGTCTGGTCAGAGACATCAAGAAATAACGCCGGAACATTAGTGCAGGCAGCTTCCACAGC
AATGGCATCCTGGTCATCCAGCGGATAGTTAATGATCAGCCCACTGACGCGTTGCGCGAGAAGATTGTGC
ACCGCCGCTTTACAGGCTTCGACGCCGCTTCGTTCTACCATCGACACCACCACGCTGGCACCCAGTTGAT
CGGCGCGAGATTTAATCGCCGCGACAATTTGCGACGGCGCGTGCAGGGCCAGACTGGAGGTGGCAACGCC
AATCAGCAACGACTGTTTGCCCGCCAGTTGTTGTGCCACGCGGTTGGGAATGTAATTCAGCTCCGCCATC
GCCGCTTCCACTTTTTCCCGCGTTTTCGCAGAAACGTGGCTGGCCTGGTTCACCACGCGGGAAACGGTCT
GATAAGAGACACCGGCATACTCTGCGACATCGTATAACGTTACTGGTTTCACATTCACCACCCTGAATTG
ACTCTCTTCCGGGCGCTATCATGCCATACCGCGAAAGGTTTTGCGCCATTCGATGGTGTCCGGGATCTCG
ACGCTCTCCCTTATGCGACTCCTGCATTAGGAAGCAGCCCAGTAGTAGGTTGAGGCCGTTGAGCACCGCC
GCCGCAAGGAATGGTGCATGCAAGGAGATGGCGCCCAACAGTCCCCCGGCCACGGGGCCTGCCACCATAC
CCACGCCGAAACAAGCGCTCATGAGCCCGAAGTGGCGAGCCCGATCTTCCCCATCGGTGATGTCGGCGAT
ATAGGCGCCAGCAACCGCACCTGTGGCGCCGGTGATGCCGGCCACGATGCGTCCGGCGTAGAGGATCGAG
ATCGATCTCGATCCCGCGAAATTAATACGACTCACTATAGGGGAATTGTGAGCGGATAACAATTCCCCTC
TAGAATAATTTTGTTTAACTTTAAGAAGGAGATATACCATGAGCGGTACCAAAACGCTGATTCTGGCAGG
TGGTAAAGGCACCCGTCTGTGGCCGCTGTCCCGCGAACTGATGCCGAAACAATTCATTAAAGTCTTCAGC
AATAAATCTCTGTTTCAGAAAACCGTGGAACGTGCCCTGATTTTTAGCAAACCGAAAGAAATCTTCGTGG
TTACGAACAAAGAATATCGTTTCCGCGTCCTGGATGACCTGAACGAAATTGGCGTGAATATCCCGGAAGA
AAACATTCTGCTGGAACCGGTGGGTAAAAATACCCTGCCGGCGATTTACTGGGGCCTGAAAGTTATCGAT
GAAAGTTTTGGTGACTCCATCGTCGCTGTGCTGCCGTCTGATCATGCGATTGACGTTAACGAAAACTACA
TCGAAGCATTCAAAAAAGCTGAAAAACTGGCGGAAAATTACCTGGTGACCTTCGGCATTAAACCGACCAA
ACCGCACACGGGCTATGGTTACATTAAACCGGGCGAAAAAATCAGTAACCTGGGTTTTCTGGTTGATGAA
TTCAAAGAAAAACCGGACCTGGAAACGGCCAAACGCTATGTGGAAAATGGCTATTACTGGAACTCCGGCA
TGTTTATGTTCCGTACCACGCTGTTTATGGAAGAAGCCCGCAAACATGCACCGGATGTCGTGAAAGCGTT
CGAAGAAGGCAAAACCATTGAAGAAGCTTATGAACTGGCGCCGGAAATTAGCGTTGATTACGGTATCATG
GAAAAAACCGACAAAGCGGCCGTTGTCCCGCTGAACACGTATTGGAATGATCTGGGCTCTTTTGACGCCG
TTTACGAAGCACTGCAGAAAGATGAAAACGGCAATGCCGTTGAAGTCCGTGGTTTCAAAGCAAAATACAT
CAACGTGGACTCAAAAAACAATCTGATTCTGACCGAACGTCTGACCGCCACCGTGGGTGTTGAAGATCTG
ATTATCGTGGATACCGGCGACGCTCTGCTGGTTGCGAAAAAAGGTGAAACGCAGAAAGTTAAAGAAGTCT
ACAAAAAACTGAAAGAAGAAAACGATGAACGTGCCATTGTTCACCGTACCGCATATCGCCCGTGGGGCTC
ATACACGGTCCTGGAAGAAGGTGAACGTTATAAAATTAAACGCATCACCGTGCTGCCGGGCAAACGTCTG
TCACTGCAACTGCATTACCACCGCTCGGAACATTGGGTGGTTGTCCGTGGCACCGCTAAAGTCCGCGTGG
GTGATAAAGAATTTATTCTGCGTCCGGGCGAATCGACGTTCATTCCGGCAGGTGTCATCCACCGCCTGGA
AAACCCGGGTAAAGTGGTTCTGGAAGTGATCGAAACCCAAATTGGCGAATACCTGGGTGAAGACGACATT
GTCCGCATTGAAGACGATTATCAGCGTGCTGGCGGTAACAACACCAATGAAGCCCTGTTCGACGTCGCTT
CGCACTTCGCGCTGGAAGGCACCGTCGACAGCATCGAACCATACGGAGACGGCCATATCAACACCACCTA
TCTGGTGACCACGGACGGCCCCCGCTACATCCTCCAACGGATGAACACCGGCATCTTCCCCGATACGGTG
AATCTGATGCGCAATGTCGAGCTGGTCACCTCCACTCTCAAGGCTCAGGGCAAAGAGACGCTGGACATCG
TGCGCACCACCTCCGGCGACACCTGGGCCGAGATCGACGGCGGCGCATGGCGCGTCTACAAGTTCATCGA
ACACACCATGTCATACAACCTCGTGCCGAACCCGGACGTGTTCCGCGAAGCCGGCAGGGCGTTCGGTGAT
TTCCAGAACTTCCTGTCCGGGTTCGACGCCAACCAGCTGACCGAGACCATCGCCCACTTCCACGACACCC
CGCACCGCTTCGAGGACTTCAAGAAGGCGCTCGCCGCGGACGAGCTCGGGCGTGCCGCCGGGTGCGGCCC
GGAGATCGAGTTCTATCTGAGTCACGCCGACCAGTACGCCGTCGTGATGGATGGGCTCAGGGATGGTTCG
ATCCCGCTGCGCGTGACCCACAACGACACCAAACTCAACAACATCCTCATGGATGCCACCACCGGCAAGG
CCCGTGCGATCATCGATCTAGACACCATCATGCCGGGGTCCATGCTCTTCGACTTCGGCGATTCCATCCG
TTTCGGCGCGTCCACGGCCTTGGAGGATGAGCGGGATCTGGACAAGGTGCATTTCAGCACCGAGCTGTTC
CGCGCCTACACGGAAGGCTTCGTGGGCGAACTACGCGACAGCATCACCGCGCGCGAGGCCGAACTGCTGC
CGTTCAGCGGCAACCTGCTCACCATGGAATGCGGCATGCGCTTTCTCGCCGACTACCTGGAAGGCGACGT
CTACTTCGCCACCAAGTACCCCGAGCATAACCTGGTGCGCTCCCGCACCCAGATCAAGCTCGTGAGGGAG
ATGGAGCAGCGAGCCGATGAGACCCGCGCCATCGTGGCCGACGTCATGGAGACGACCAAAGGCAGCAGAT
CCACGGTCTCCGGTGTGGGCGTTCCGGGCGTTGGCGTCCCGGGTGTGGGCGTTCCGGGCGTTGGCGTCCC
GGGTGTGGGCGTTCCGGGCGTTGGCGTCCCGGGTGTGGGCGTTCCGGGCGTTGGCGTCCCGGGTGTGGGC
GTTCCGGGCGTTGGCGTCCCGGGTGTGGGCGTTCCGGGCGTTGGCGTCCCGGGTGTGGGCGTTCCGGGCG
TTGGCGTCCCGGGTGTGGGCGTTCCGGGCGTTGGCGTCCCGGGTGTGGGCGTTCCGGGCGTTGGCGTCCC
GGGTGTCGGGTGTGGGCGTTCCGGGCGTTGGCGTCCCGGGTGTGGGCGTTCCGGGCGTTGGCGTCCCGGG
TGTGGGCGTTCCGGGCGTTGGCGTCCCGGGTGTGGGCGTTCCGGGCGTTGGCGTCCCGGGTGTGGGCGTT
CCGGGCGTTGGCGTCCCGGGTGTGGGCGTTCCGGGCGTTGGCGTCCCGGGTGTGGGCGTTCCGGGCGTTG
GCGTCCCGGGTGTGGGCGTTCCGGGCGTTGGCGTCCCGGGTGTTGCGCAGGTGAGCAGCAGATCCTAAGT
CGAGCACCACCACCACCACCACTGAGATCCGGCTGCTAACAAAGCCCGAAAGGAAGCTGAGTTGGCTGCT
GCCACCGCTGAGCAATAACTAGCATAACCCCTTGGGGCCTCTAAACGGGTCTTGAGGGGTTTTTTGCTGA
AAGGAGGAACTATATCCGGAT
Features (pLannotate 1.2.2; 19 found; start..end, strand, type, name):
     12..440     +  rep_origin     f1 ori (sequence partly withheld): f1 bacteriophage origin of replication; arrow indicates direction of (+) strand synthesis
    493..550     +  promoter       AmpR promoter (fragment): bla
    559..1374    -  CDS            KanR: aminoglycoside phosphotransferase; aph(3')-Ia; confers resistance to kanamycin in bacteria or G418 (Geneticin®) in eukaryotes
   1496..2084    +  rep_origin     ori: high-copy-number ColE1/pMB1/pBR322/pUC origin of replication
   2270..2409    -  misc_feature   bom: basis of mobility region from pBR322
   2511..2702    -  CDS            rop: Rop protein, which maintains plasmids at low copy number; rop
   2719..3099    +  CDS            YPB1_ECOLX: Protein predicted: Swiss-Prot protein existence level 4. From Escherichia coli.
   3171..3462    -  CDS            TcR (fragment): tetracycline efflux protein; tet; confers resistance to tetracycline
   3477..3498    -  protein_bind   CAP binding site: CAP binding activates transcription in the presence of cAMP. E. coli catabolite activator protein
   3511..4593    -  CDS            lacI: lac repressor; lacI; The lac repressor binds to the lac operator to inhibit transcription in E. coli. This inhibition can be relieved by adding lactose or isopropyl-β-D-thiogalactopyranoside (IPTG).
   4594..4671    -  promoter       lacI promoter: lacI
   4679..4958    -  CDS            TcR (fragment): tetracycline efflux protein; tet; confers resistance to tetracycline
   4984..5002    +  promoter       T7 promoter: promoter for bacteriophage T7 RNA polymerase
   5003..5027    +  protein_bind   lac operator: The lac repressor binds to the lac operator to inhibit transcription in E. coli. This inhibition can be relieved by adding lactose or isopropyl-β-D-thiogalactopyranoside (IPTG). lac repressor encoded by lacI
   5041..5063    +  RBS            RBS: efficient ribosome binding site from bacteriophage T7 gene 10 (Olins and Rangwala, 1989)
   6474..7541    +  CDS            nahK: NAHK_BIFL2 - Also known as lnpB. Experimental evidence at protein level: Swiss-Prot protein existence level 1. Phosphorylates both N-acetylglucosamine (GlcNAc) and N- acetylgalactosamine (GalNAc) at similar rates. Involved in the lacto-N- biose I/galacto-N-biose (LNB/GNB) degradation pathway, which is important for host intestinal colonization by bifidobacteria. Also accepts GTP and ITP as phosphate donors. In vitro, can phosphorylate several GlcNAc and GalNAc derivatives. From Bifidobacterium longum subsp. longum (strain ATCC 15707 / DSM 20219 / JCM 1217 / NCTC 11818 / E194b).
   8116..8133    +  CDS            9xHis (fragment): 9xHis affinity tag
   8143..8192    +  CDS            SET1 (fragment): solubility-enhancement tag derived from T7 phage gene 10B
   8200..8247    +  terminator     T7 terminator: transcription terminator for bacteriophage T7 RNA polymerase
