[The description below was written by a language model from this plasmid's Addgene catalogue record and pLannotate feature annotations shown in this document.]
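Description:
pET30a-ManC-NahK-ET64 is a bacterial expression plasmid built on the pET30a backbone. It produces a single fusion protein that combines two nucleotide-sugar biosynthetic enzymes with a thermo-responsive elastin-like polypeptide (ELP). The sequenced record is 8,272 nt. It carries a ColE1/pMB1-type origin with the bom site and rop gene, an f1 phage origin, and a kanamycin resistance gene (aph(3')-Ia) for selection. The catalogue lists the plasmid as high copy. Short fragments annotated as tetracycline-resistance sequence and an AmpR promoter fragment are partial matches in the backbone rather than working markers.

Expression follows the standard pET arrangement. A T7 promoter is followed directly by a lac operator and the T7 gene 10 ribosome binding site, and the plasmid carries its own lacI gene. Transcription therefore needs a host that supplies T7 RNA polymerase and is induced with IPTG; it ends at the T7 terminator.

According to the catalogue, the open reading frame encodes GDP-mannose pyrophosphorylase (ManC) from Pyrococcus furiosus fused to N-acetylhexosamine 1-kinase (NahK) from Bifidobacterium infantis, with the ELP tag at the C terminus. The automated annotation identifies only nahK, matched to a Bifidobacterium longum reference. The unannotated stretch between the RBS and nahK is consistent with ManC, and the gap after nahK is consistent with the repetitive ELP. A His-tag fragment lies just before the terminator. The depositor reports a 443 bp indel in the insert relative to their reference sequence and considers it harmless to function.

The associated publication indicates that the construct serves as a source of biocatalyst for making nucleotide sugars, with the ELP fusion intended to give easier access to the enzyme.
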