Addgene plasmid #234664: pET30a-ManC-NahK-ET64
Purpose: Expression an ELP-tagged fusion enzyme of PfManC and NahK
Depositing lab: Xianwei Liu. Depositing organization: Shandong University. Publication: Protein Fusion of Biosynthetic Enzymes and a Thermo-Responsive Polypeptide Expedites Facile Access to Biocatalysts for Nucleotide Sugars. Wu X, Liu J, Yin X, Ma D, Zhang S, Liu X. Chembiochem. 2025 Jan 13:e202401005. doi: 10.1002/cbic.202401005. PubMed 39805738.
Backbone
  Vector backbone: pET30a
  Vector type: Bacterial Expression
Growth in bacteria
  Bacterial resistance: Kanamycin, 50 μg/mL
  Growth temperature: 37°C
  Growth strain: DH5alpha
  Copy number: High Copy
Gene/Insert 1
  Gene/Insert name: GDP-Man pyrophosphorylase (alt name: ManC)
  Species: Pyrococcus furiosus
Gene/Insert 2
  Gene/Insert name: N-acetylhexosamine 1-kinase (alt name: NahK)
  Species: Bifidobacterium infantis
  Tag / fusion protein: ELP (C terminal on insert)
Terms and licenses: Academic/Nonprofit Terms; Industry Terms: Not Available to Industry
Depositor comments: The depositor notes that the Addgene sequence, when compared to the depositor provided sequence, may contain the following discrepancies, which are not of concern for plasmid function: 443bp indel in the insert.
How to cite: pET30a-ManC-NahK-ET64 was a gift from Xianwei Liu (Addgene plasmid # 234664 ; http://n2t.net/addgene:234664 ; RRID:Addgene_234664)
